>Addgene plasmid #23103 | pGSTag BimEL | depositor partial sequence | sequence record 10550 | Author sequence
GGATCCATGGCCAAGCAACCTTCTGATGTAAGTTCTGAGTGTGACAGAGAAGGTGGACAATTGCAGCCTG
CTGAGAGGCCTCCCCAGCTCAGGCCTGGGGCCCCTACCTCCCTACAGACAGAACCGCAAGGTAATCCCGA
CGGCGAAGGGGACCGCTGCCCCCACGGCAGCCCTCAGGGCCCGCTGGCCCCACCGGCCAGCCCTGGCCCT
TTTGCTACCAGATCCCCACTTTTCATCTTTGTGAGAAGATCTTCTCTGCTGTCCCGGTCCTCCAGTGGGT
ATTTCTCTTTTGACACAGACAGGAGCCCGGCACCCATGAGTTGTGACAAGTCAACACAAACCCCAAGTCC
TCCTTGCCAGGCCTTCAACCACTATCTCAGTGCAATGGCTTCCATAAGACAGTCTCAAGAGGAACCTGAA
GATCTGCGCCCGGAGATACGGATTGCACAGGAGCTACGGCGGATCGGAGACGAGTTCAACGAAACTTACA
CAAGGAGGGTGTTTGCAAATGATTACCGCGAGGCTGAAGACCACCCTCAAATGGTTATCTTACAACTGTT
ACGCTTTATCTTCCGTCTGGTATGGAGAAGGCATTGAGAATTCTAGACTCCATGGGTCGA
