>Addgene plasmid #23103 | pGSTag BimEL | addgene partial sequence | sequence record 29160 | 23103 with pGEX-5
CTGGTTCCGCGTGGATCTGCAGAACGTCGCGAAATTCTGAGCCGTCGTCCGAGTTACCGTAAAGGATCCA
TGGCCAAGCAACCTTCTGATGTAAGTTCTGAGTGTGACAGAGAAGGTGGACAATTGCAGCCTGCTGAGAG
GCCTCCCCAGCTCAGGCCTGGGGCCCCTACCTCCCTACAGACAGAACCGCAAGGTAATCCCGACGGCGAA
GGGGACCGCTGCCCCCACGGCAGCCCTCAGGGCCCGCTGGCCCCACCGGCCAGCCCTGGCCCTTTTGCTA
CCAGATCCCCACTTTTCATCTTTGTGAGAAGATCTTCTCTGCTGTCCCGGTCCTCCAGTGGGTATTTCTC
TTTTGACACAGACAGGAGCCCGGCACCCATGAGTTGTGACAAGTCAACACAAACCCCAAGTCCTCCTTGC
CAGGCCTTCAACCACTATCTCAGTGCAATGGCTTCCATAAGACAGTCTCAAGAGGAACCTGAAGATCTGC
GCCCGGAGATACGGATTGCACAGGAGCTACGGCGGATCGGAGACGAGTTCAACGAAACTTACACAAGGAG
GGTGTTTGCAAATGATTACCGCGAGGCTGAAGACCACCCTCAAATGGTTATCTTACAACTGTTACGCTTT
ATCTTCCGTCTGGTATGGAGAAGGCATTGAGAATTCTAGACTCCATGGGTCGACTCGAGCTCAAGCTTAA
TTCATCGTGACTGACTGACGATCTGCCTCGCGCGTTTCGGTGATGACN
