[The description below was written by a language model from this plasmid's Addgene catalogue record.]
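Description:
pGSTag BimEL is a bacterial expression plasmid built on the pGSTag backbone (about 5.1 kb without insert). It carries the mouse Bcl2l11 coding sequence for the BimEL (extra-long) isoform of the pro-apoptotic BH3-only protein Bim. The insert of roughly 590 bp was placed between the BamHI and EcoRI sites of the vector, and both sites were preserved, so the fragment can be excised or swapped. The plasmid is maintained at high copy number in standard E. coli cloning strains under ampicillin selection. The record does not name the origin of replication or the promoter driving expression, and no feature table is provided. The use of pGEX sequencing primers suggests a pGEX-type vector architecture, but this is not stated outright.

The backbone supplies an N-terminal "GSTag" fused in frame to Bim, so the product is a tagged BimEL fusion protein made in bacteria. The tag name and the pGEX primers suggest a glutathione S-transferase-based tag, which would allow affinity purification on glutathione resin, although the record does not spell out its composition.

The associated study concerns how multisite phosphorylation controls Bim stability and apoptotic activity. The plasmid therefore fits the production of recombinant BimEL for biochemical work, such as a substrate for in vitro kinase assays or a bait for binding experiments. The record itself does not specify the particular application.
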