Addgene plasmid #23103: pGSTag BimEL
Depositing lab: Roger Davis. Depositing organization: University of Massachusetts, Worcester. Publication: Multisite phosphorylation regulates Bim stability and apoptotic activity. Hubner A, Barrett T, Flavell RA, Davis RJ. Mol Cell. 2008 May 23. 30(4):415-25. 10.1016/j.molcel.2008.03.025 PubMed 18498746.
Backbone
  Vector backbone: pGSTag
  Backbone size w/o insert (bp): 5057
  Vector type: Bacterial Expression
Growth in bacteria
  Bacterial resistance: Ampicillin, 100 μg/mL
  Growth temperature: 37°C
  Growth strain: DH5alpha
  Copy number: High Copy
Gene/Insert
  Gene/Insert name: pGSTag Bim EL (alt name: Bim)
  Species: M. musculus (mouse)
  Insert size (bp): 590
  Entrez Gene: Bcl2l11 (a.k.a. 1500006F24Rik, Bim, Bod, bcl2-L-11)
  Tag / fusion protein: GSTag (N terminal on backbone)
  Cloning method: Restriction Enzyme; 5′ cloning site Bam HI (not destroyed); 3′ cloning site EcoRI (not destroyed)
  Sequencing primers: 5′ pGex 5'; 3′ pGex 3'
Terms and licenses: Academic/Nonprofit Terms; Industry Terms: Not Available to Industry
How to cite: pGSTag BimEL was a gift from Roger Davis (Addgene plasmid # 23103 ; http://n2t.net/addgene:23103 ; RRID:Addgene_23103)
